Addgene plasmid #78297: pCAG-cofilin-S3D
Purpose: Mammalian expression of mouse cofilin S3D fused to EGFP
Depositing lab: Michael Frotscher. Depositing organization: Universitaetsklinikum Hamburg-Eppendorf. Publication: Reelin and cofilin cooperate during the migration of cortical neurons: a quantitative morphological analysis. Chai X, Zhao S, Fan L, Zhang W, Lu X, Shao H, Wang S, Song L, Failla AV, Zobiak B, Mannherz HG, Frotscher M. Development. 2016 Mar 15;143(6):1029-40. doi: 10.1242/dev.134163. Epub 2016 Feb 18. PubMed 26893343.
Backbone
  Vector backbone: pCAG-MCS
  Backbone size w/o insert (bp): 5197
  Total vector size (bp): 6404
  Vector type: Mammalian Expression
Growth in bacteria
  Bacterial resistance: Ampicillin, 100 μg/mL
  Growth temperature: 37°C
  Growth strain: DH5alpha
  Copy number: High Copy
Gene/Insert
  Gene/Insert name: cofilin 1
  Species: M. musculus (mouse)
  Insert size (bp): 1264
  Mutation: S3D
  Entrez Gene: Cfl1 (a.k.a. Cof)
  Promoter: CAG
  Tag / fusion protein: EGFP (C terminal on insert)
  Cloning method: Restriction Enzyme; 5′ cloning site EcoRI (not destroyed); 3′ cloning site BglII (not destroyed)
  Sequencing primers: 5′ pCAG-F; 3′ EGFP-N
Terms and licenses: Academic/Nonprofit Terms; Industry Terms: Not Available to Industry
Depositor comments: This plasmid was made by Wei Zhang.
How to cite: pCAG-cofilin-S3D was a gift from Michael Frotscher (Addgene plasmid # 78297 ; http://n2t.net/addgene:78297 ; RRID:Addgene_78297)
