[The description below was written by a language model from this plasmid's Addgene catalogue record and pLannotate feature annotations shown in this document.]
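Description:
pCAG-cofilin-S3D is a mammalian expression plasmid, about 6.4 kb, built on the pCAG-MCS backbone to express mouse cofilin 1 (Cfl1) carrying an S3D substitution and fused at its C terminus to EGFP. It is propagated in E. coli as a high-copy plasmid through a ColE1/pUC-type origin and is selected with ampicillin via the β-lactamase gene under its own promoter. The backbone also contains an M13 phage origin for single-stranded DNA production, plus short remnants of the pBR322 bom and rop regions that appear only as fragments.

Expression is driven by the composite CAG promoter, annotated here as the CMV immediate-early enhancer, the chicken β-actin promoter and a chimeric β-actin/β-globin intron. Together these give strong, broadly active transcription in mammalian cells. The Cfl1 coding sequence, cloned between EcoRI and BglII sites, is followed by EGFP and terminated by the human growth hormone polyadenylation signal. Replacing serine 3 with aspartate is generally used to mimic the phosphorylated form of cofilin, in which its actin-binding and filament-depolymerizing activity is inhibited. The EGFP fusion lets expressing cells and the fusion protein be visualized by fluorescence.

The feature table also shows AAV2 inverted terminal repeats flanking the whole expression cassette, which suggests the backbone derives from an AAV transfer vector. The catalogue entry, however, lists the construct only as a mammalian expression plasmid and does not mention viral packaging. The associated publication concerns reelin and cofilin in cortical neuron migration, consistent with using the plasmid to test how cofilin phosphorylation state affects neuronal morphology and movement.
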