Features (pLannotate 1.2.2; 15 found; start..end, strand, type, name):
      1..141     -  repeat_region  AAV2 ITR: inverted terminal repeat of adeno-associated virus serotype 2 inverted
    218..521     +  enhancer       CMV enhancer: human cytomegalovirus immediate early enhancer
    523..800     +  promoter       chicken β-actin promoter: No description available
    802..1819    +  intron         chimeric intron: chimera between introns from chicken β-actin and rabbit β-globin
   1885..2382    +  CDS            Cfl1: COF1_MOUSE - Experimental evidence at protein level: Swiss-Prot protein existence level 1. Binds to F-actin and exhibits pH-sensitive F-actin depolymerizing activity (PubMed:11809832). In conjunction with the subcortical maternal complex (SCMC), plays an essential role for zygotes to progress beyond the first embryonic cell divisions via regulation of actin dynamics (PubMed:25208553). Required for the centralization of the mitotic spindle and symmetric division of zygotes (PubMed:25208553). Plays a role in the regulation of cell morphology and cytoskeletal organization in epithelial cells (By
   2425..3144    +  CDS            EGFP: the original enhanced GFP (Yang et al., 1996) mammalian codon-optimized
   3153..3629    +  polyA_signal   hGH poly(A) signal: human growth hormone polyadenylation signal
   3669..3809    +  repeat_region  AAV2 ITR: inverted terminal repeat of adeno-associated virus serotype 2 inverted
   3814..3865    -  misc_feature   bom (fragment): basis of mobility region from pBR322
   3884..4264    +  rep_origin     M13 ori (sequence partly withheld): M13 bacteriophage origin of replication; arrow indicates direction of (+) strand synthesis
   4340..4389    -  misc_feature   bom (fragment): basis of mobility region from pBR322
   4491..4526    -  CDS            rop (fragment): Rop protein, which maintains plasmids at low copy number; rop
   4621..4725    +  promoter       AmpR promoter: bla
   4726..5586    +  CDS            AmpR: β-lactamase; bla; confers resistance to ampicillin, carbenicillin, and related antibiotics
   5757..6345    +  rep_origin     ori: high-copy-number ColE1/pMB1/pBR322/pUC origin of replication
>Addgene plasmid #78297 | pCAG-cofilin-S3D | depositor full sequence | sequence record 146170 | pCAG-cofilin-S3D sequence 6406 bps
CCTGCAGGCAGCTGCGCGCTCGCTCGCTCACTGAGGCCGCCCGGGCAAAGCCCGGGCGTCGGGCGACCTT
TGGTCGCCCGGCCTCAGTGAGCGAGCGAGCGCGCAGAGAGGGAGTGGCCAACTCCATCACTAGGGGTTCC
TGCGGCCGCACGCGTACTAGTTATTAATAGTAATCAATTACGGGGTCATTAGTTCATAGCCCATATATGG
AGTTCCGCGTTACATAACTTACGGTAAATGGCCCGCCTGGCTGACCGCCCAACGACCCCCGCCCATTGAC
GTCAATAATGACGTATGTTCCCATAGTAACGCCAATAGGGACTTTCCATTGACGTCAATGGGTGGAGTAT
TTACGGTAAACTGCCCACTTGGCAGTACATCAAGTGTATCATATGCCAAGTACGCCCCCTATTGACGTCA
ATGACGGTAAATGGCCCGCCTGGCATTATGCCCAGTACATGACCTTATGGGACTTTCCTACTTGGCAGTA
CATCTACGTATTAGTCATCGCTATTACCATGGTCGAGGTGAGCCCCACGTTCTGCTTCACTCTCCCCATC
TCCCCCCCCTCCCCACCCCCAATTTTGTATTTATTTATTTTTTAATTATTTTGTGCAGCGATGGGGGCGG
GGGGGGGGGGGGGGCGCGCGCCAGGCGGGGCGGGGCGGGGCGAGGGGCGGGGCGGGGCGAGGCGGAGAGG
TGCGGCGGCAGCCAATCAGAGCGGCGCGCTCCGAAAGTTTCCTTTTATGGCGAGGCGGCGGCGGCGGCGG
CCCTATAAAAAGCGAAGCGCGCGGCGGGCGGGGAGTCGCTGCGACGCTGCCTTCGCCCCGTGCCCCGCTC
CGCCGCCGCCTCGCGCCGCCCGCCCCGGCTCTGACTGACCGCGTTACTCCCACAGGTGAGCGGGCGGGAC
GGCCCTTCTCCTCCGGGCTGTAATTAGCGCTTGGTTTAATGACGGCTTGTTTCTTTTCTGTGGCTGCGTG
AAAGCCTTGAGGGGCTCCGGGAGGGCCCTTTGTGCGGGGGGAGCGGCTCGGGGGGTGCGTGCGTGTGTGT
GTGCGTGGGGAGCGCCGCGTGCGGCTCCGCGCTGCCCGGCGGCTGTGAGCGCTGCGGGCGCGGCGCGGGG
CTTTGTGCGCTCCGCAGTGTGCGCGAGGGGAGCGCGGCCGGGGGCGGTGCCCCGCGGTGCGGGGGGGGCT
GCGAGGGGAACAAAGGCTGCGTGCGGGGTGTGTGCGTGGGGGGGTGAGCAGGGGGTGTGGGCGCGTCGGT
CGGGCTGCAACCCCCCCTGCACCCCCCTCCCCGAGTTGCTGAGCACGGCCCGGCTTCGGGTGCGGGGCTC
CGTACGGGGCGTGGCGCGGGGCTCGCCGTGCCGGGCGGGGGGTGGCGGCAGGTGGGGGTGCCGGGCGGGG
CGGGGCCGCCTCGGGCCGGGGAGGGCTCGGGGGAGGGGCGCGGCGGCCCCCGGAGCGCCGGCGGCTGTCG
AGGCGCGGCGAGCCGCAGCCATTGCCTTTTATGGTAATCGTGCGAGAGGGCGCAGGGACTTCCTTTGTCC
CAAATCTGTGCGGAGCCGAAATCTGGGAGGCGCCGCCGCACCCCCTCTAGCGGGCGCGGGGCGAAGCGGT
GCGGCGCCGGCAGGAAGGAAATGGGCGGGGAGGGCCTTCGTGCGTCGCCGCGCCGCCGTCCCCTTCTCCC
TCTCCAGCCTCGGGGCTGTCCGCGGGGGGACGGCTGCCTTCGGGGGGGACGGGGCAGGGCGGGGTTCGGC
TTCTGGCGTGTGACCGGCGGCTCTAGAGCCTCTGCTAACCATGTTCATGCCTTCTTCTTTTTCCTACAGC
TCCTGGGCAACGTGCTGGTTATTGTGCTGTCTCATCATTTTGGCAAAGAATTGAATTCGCCACCATGGCC
GATGGTGTGGCTGTCTCTGATGGTGTCATCAAGGTGTTCAATGACATGAAGGTTCGCAAGTCTTCAACAC
CAGAAGAAGTGAAGAAACGCAAGAAGGCGGTGCTCTTTTGCCTGAGTGAGGACAAGAAGAACATCATCCT
GGAGGAGGGCAAGGAGATCCTGGTAGGAGATGTGGGGCAGACTGTGGACGACCCCTACACCACTTTTGTC
AAGATGCTGCCAGACAAGGACTGCCGCTATGCACTCTATGATGCAACCTATGAGACCAAGGAGAGCAAGA
AGGAGGACCTGGTGTTCATCTTCTGGGCCCCCGAGAATGCACCCCTCAAGAGCAAAATGATCTATGCCAG
CTCCAAGGATGCCATCAAGAAGAAGCTGACAGGAATCAAGCATGAATTACAAGCTAACTGCTACGAGGAG
GTCAAGGACCGCTGCACCCTGGCAGAGAAACTAGGTGGCAGCGCCGTCATTTCCCTGGAGGGCAAGCCTT
TGCGAAGCTTGCCTCGAGCAGCGCTGCTCGAGAGATCTGCCACCATGGTGAGCAAGGGCGAGGAGCTGTT
CACCGGGGTGGTGCCCATCCTGGTCGAGCTGGACGGCGACGTAAACGGCCACAAGTTCAGCGTGTCCGGC
GAGGGCGAGGGCGATGCCACCTACGGCAAGCTGACCCTGAAGTTCATCTGCACCACCGGCAAGCTGCCCG
TGCCCTGGCCCACCCTCGTGACCACCCTGACCTACGGCGTGCAGTGCTTCAGCCGCTACCCCGACCACAT
GAAGCAGCACGACTTCTTCAAGTCCGCCATGCCCGAAGGCTACGTCCAGGAGCGCACCATCTTCTTCAAG
GACGACGGCAACTACAAGACCCGCGCCGAGGTGAAGTTCGAGGGCGACACCCTGGTGAACCGCATCGAGC
TGAAGGGCATCGACTTCAAGGAGGACGGCAACATCCTGGGGCACAAGCTGGAGTACAACTACAACAGCCA
CAACGTCTATATCATGGCCGACAAGCAGAAGAACGGCATCAAGGTGAACTTCAAGATCCGCCACAACATC
GAGGACGGCAGCGTGCAGCTCGCCGACCACTACCAGCAGAACACCCCCATCGGCGACGGCCCCGTGCTGC
TGCCCGACAACCACTACCTGAGCACCCAGTCCGCCCTGAGCAAAGACCCCAACGAGAAGCGCGATCACAT
GGTCCTGCTGGAGTTCGTGACCGCCGCCGGGATCACTCTCGGCATGGACGAGCTGTACAAGTAAAGATCT
ACGGGTGGCATCCCTGTGACCCCTCCCCAGTGCCTCTCCTGGCCCTGGAAGTTGCCACTCCAGTGCCCAC
CAGCCTTGTCCTAATAAAATTAAGTTGCATCATTTTGTCTGACTAGGTGTCCTTCTATAATATTATGGGG
TGGAGGGGGGTGGTATGGAGCAAGGGGCAAGTTGGGAAGACAACCTGTAGGGCCTGCGGGGTCTATTGGG
AACCAAGCTGGAGTGCAGTGGCACAATCTTGGCTCACTGCAATCTCCGCCTCCTGGGTTCAAGCGATTCT
CCTGCCTCAGCCTCCCGAGTTGTTGGGATTCCAGGCATGCATGACCAGGCTCAGCTAATTTTTGTTTTTT
TGGTAGAGACGGGGTTTCACCATATTGGCCAGGCTGGTCTCCAACTCCTAATCTCAGGTGATCTACCCAC
CTTGGCCTCCCAAATTGCTGGGATTACAGGCGTGAACCACTGCTCCCTTCCCTGTCCTTCTGATTTTGTA
GGTAACCACGTGCGGACCGAGCGGCCGCAGGAACCCCTAGTGATGGAGTTGGCCACTCCCTCTCTGCGCG
CTCGCTCGCTCACTGAGGCCGGGCGACCAAAGGTCGCCCGACGCCCGGGCTTTGCCCGGGCGGCCTCAGT
GAGCGAGCGAGCGCGCAGCTGCCTGCAGGGGCGCCTGATGCGGTATTTTCTCCTTACGCATCTGTGCGGT
ATTTCACACCGCATA
[142 nt withheld, positions 3866-4007]
C
[141 nt withheld, positions 4009-4149]
CCTTTGACGTTGGAGTCCACGTTCTTT
[37 nt withheld, positions 4177-4213]
ACCCTATCTCGGGCTATTCTTTTGATTTATAAGGGATTTTGCCGATTTCGGCCTATTGGTTAAAAAATGA
GCTGATTTAACAAAAATTTAACGCGAATTTTAACAAAATATTAACGTTTACAATTTTATGGTGCACTCTC
AGTACAATCTGCTCTGATGCCGCATAGTTAAGCCAGCCCCGACACCCGCCAACACCCGCTGACGCGCCCT
GACGGGCTTGTCTGCTCCCGGCATCCGCTTACAGACAAGCTGTGACCGTCTCCGGGAGCTGCATGTGTCA
GAGGTTTTCACCGTCATCACCGAAACGCGCGAGACGAAAGGGCCTCGTGATACGCCTATTTTTATAGGTT
AATGTCATGATAATAATGGTTTCTTAGACGTCAGGTGGCACTTTTCGGGGAAATGTGCGCGGAACCCCTA
TTTGTTTATTTTTCTAAATACATTCAAATATGTATCCGCTCATGAGACAATAACCCTGATAAATGCTTCA
ATAATATTGAAAAAGGAAGAGTATGAGTATTCAACATTTCCGTGTCGCCCTTATTCCCTTTTTTGCGGCA
TTTTGCCTTCCTGTTTTTGCTCACCCAGAAACGCTGGTGAAAGTAAAAGATGCTGAAGATCAGTTGGGTG
CACGAGTGGGTTACATCGAACTGGATCTCAACAGCGGTAAGATCCTTGAGAGTTTTCGCCCCGAAGAACG
TTTTCCAATGATGAGCACTTTTAAAGTTCTGCTATGTGGCGCGGTATTATCCCGTATTGACGCCGGGCAA
GAGCAACTCGGTCGCCGCATACACTATTCTCAGAATGACTTGGTTGAGTACTCACCAGTCACAGAAAAGC
ATCTTACGGATGGCATGACAGTAAGAGAATTATGCAGTGCTGCCATAACCATGAGTGATAACACTGCGGC
CAACTTACTTCTGACAACGATCGGAGGACCGAAGGAGCTAACCGCTTTTTTGCACAACATGGGGGATCAT
GTAACTCGCCTTGATCGTTGGGAACCGGAGCTGAATGAAGCCATACCAAACGACGAGCGTGACACCACGA
TGCCTGTAGCAATGGCAACAACGTTGCGCAAACTATTAACTGGCGAACTACTTACTCTAGCTTCCCGGCA
ACAATTAATAGACTGGATGGAGGCGGATAAAGTTGCAGGACCACTTCTGCGCTCGGCCCTTCCGGCTGGC
TGGTTTATTGCTGATAAATCTGGAGCCGGTGAGCGTGGGTCTCGCGGTATCATTGCAGCACTGGGGCCAG
ATGGTAAGCCCTCCCGTATCGTAGTTATCTACACGACGGGGAGTCAGGCAACTATGGATGAACGAAATAG
ACAGATCGCTGAGATAGGTGCCTCACTGATTAAGCATTGGTAACTGTCAGACCAAGTTTACTCATATATA
CTTTAGATTGATTTAAAACTTCATTTTTAATTTAAAAGGATCTAGGTGAAGATCCTTTTTGATAATCTCA
TGACCAAAATCCCTTAACGTGAGTTTTCGTTCCACTGAGCGTCAGACCCCGTAGAAAAGATCAAAGGATC
TTCTTGAGATCCTTTTTTTCTGCGCGTAATCTGCTGCTTGCAAACAAAAAAACCACCGCTACCAGCGGTG
GTTTGTTTGCCGGATCAAGAGCTACCAACTCTTTTTCCGAAGGTAACTGGCTTCAGCAGAGCGCAGATAC
CAAATACTGTCCTTCTAGTGTAGCCGTAGTTAGGCCACCACTTCAAGAACTCTGTAGCACCGCCTACATA
CCTCGCTCTGCTAATCCTGTTACCAGTGGCTGCTGCCAGTGGCGATAAGTCGTGTCTTACCGGGTTGGAC
TCAAGACGATAGTTACCGGATAAGGCGCAGCGGTCGGGCTGAACGGGGGGTTCGTGCACACAGCCCAGCT
TGGAGCGAACGACCTACACCGAACTGAGATACCTACAGCGTGAGCTATGAGAAAGCGCCACGCTTCCCGA
AGGGAGAAAGGCGGACAGGTATCCGGTAAGCGGCAGGGTCGGAACAGGAGAGCGCACGAGGGAGCTTCCA
GGGGGAAACGCCTGGTATCTTTATAGTCCTGTCGGGTTTCGCCACCTCTGACTTGAGCGTCGATTTTTGT
GATGCTCGTCAGGGGGGCGGAGCCTATGGAAAAACGCCAGCAACGCGGCCTTTTTACGGTTCCTGGCCTT
TTGCTGGCCTTTTGCTCACATGT
