>Addgene plasmid #78297 | pCAG-cofilin-S3D | addgene partial sequence | sequence record 147221 | EGFP-N 5'-CGTCGCCGTCCAGCTCGACCAG-3'
CTTGCTCACCATGGTGGCAGATCTCTCGAGCAGCGCTGCTCGAGGCAAGCTTCGCAAAGGCTTGCCCTCC
AGGGAAATGACGGCGCTGCCACCTAGTTTCTCTGCCAGGGTGCAGCGGTCCTTGACCTCCTCGTAGCAGT
TAGCTTGTAATTCATGCTTGATTCCTGTCAGCTTCTTCTTGATGGCATCCTTGGAGCTGGCATAGATCAT
TTTGCTCTTGAGGGGTGCATTCTCGGGGGCCCAGAAGATGAACACCAGGTCCTCCTTCTTGCTCTCCTTG
GTCTCATAGGTTGCATCATAGAGTGCATAGCGGCAGTCCTTGTCTGGCAGCATCTTGACAAAAGTGGTGT
AGGGGTCGTCCACAGTCTGCCCCACATCTCCTACCAGGATCTCCTTGCCCTCCTCCAGGATGATGTTCTT
CTTGTCCTCACTCAGGCAAAAGAGCACCGCCTTCTTGCGTTTCTTCACTTCTTCTGGTGTTGAAGACTTG
CGAACCTTCATGTCATTGAACACCTTGATGACACCATCAGAGACAGCCACACCATCGGCCATGGTGGCGA
ATTCAATTCTTTGCCAAAATGATGAGACAGCACAATAACCAGCACGTTGCCCAGGAGCTGTAGGAAAAAG
AAGAAGGCATGAACATGGTTAGCAGAGGCTCTAGAGCCGCCGGTCACACGCCAGAAGCCGAACCCCGCCC
TGCCCCGTCCCCCCCGAAGGCAGCCGTCCCCCCGCGGACAG
